>Addgene plasmid #66349 | GPR27-Tango | addgene full sequence | sequence record 456518 | Addgene NGS Result
TCCCCCTGGAAGCTCCCTCGTGCGCTCTCCTGTTCCGACCCTGCCGCTTACCGGATACCTGTCCGCCTTT
CTCCCTTCGGGAAGCGTGGCGCTTTCTCATAGCTCACGCTGTAGGTATCTCAGTTCGGTGTAGGTCGTTC
GCTCCAAGCTGGGCTGTGTGCACGAACCCCCCGTTCAGCCCGACCGCTGCGCCTTATCCGGTAACTATCG
TCTTGAGTCCAACCCGGTAAGACACGACTTATCGCCACTGGCAGCAGCCACTGGTAACAGGATTAGCAGA
GCGAGGTATGTAGGCGGTGCTACAGAGTTCTTGAAGTGGTGGCCTAACTACGGCTACACTAGAAGAACAG
TATTTGGTATCTGCGCTCTGCTGAAGCCAGTTACCTTCGGAAAAAGAGTTGGTAGCTCTTGATCCGGCAA
ACAAACCACCGCTGGTAGCGGTGGTTTTTTTGTTTGCAAGCAGCAGATTACGCGCAGAAAAAAAGGATCT
CAAGAAGATCCTTTGATCTTTTCTACGGGGTCTGACGCTCAGTGGAACGAAAACTCACGTTAAGGGATTT
TGGTCATGAGATTATCAAAAAGGATCTTCACCTAGATCCTTTTAAATTAAAAATGAAGTTTTAAATCAAT
CTAAAGTATATATGAGTAAACTTGGTCTGACAGTTACCAATGCTTAATCAGTGAGGCACCTATCTCAGCG
ATCTGTCTATTTCGTTCATCCATAGTTGCCTGACTCCCCGTCGTGTAGATAACTACGATACGGGAGGGCT
TACCATCTGGCCCCAGTGCTGCAATGATACCGCGAGACCCACGCTCACCGGCTCCAGATTTATCAGCAAT
AAACCAGCCAGCCGGAAGGGCCGAGCGCAGAAGTGGTCCTGCAACTTTATCCGCCTCCATCCAGTCTATT
AATTGTTGCCGGGAAGCTAGAGTAAGTAGTTCGCCAGTTAATAGTTTGCGCAACGTTGTTGCCATTGCTA
CAGGCATCGTGGTGTCACGCTCGTCGTTTGGTATGGCTTCATTCAGCTCCGGTTCCCAACGATCAAGGCG
AGTTACATGATCCCCCATGTTGTGCAAAAAAGCGGTTAGCTCCTTCGGTCCTCCGATCGTTGTCAGAAGT
AAGTTGGCCGCAGTGTTATCACTCATGGTTATGGCAGCACTGCATAATTCTCTTACTGTCATGCCATCCG
TAAGATGCTTTTCTGTGACTGGTGAGTACTCAACCAAGTCATTCTGAGAATAGTGTATGCGGCGACCGAG
TTGCTCTTGCCCGGCGTCAATACGGGATAATACCGCGCCACATAGCAGAACTTTAAAAGTGCTCATCATT
GGAAAACGTTCTTCGGGGCGAAAACTCTCAAGGATCTTACCGCTGTTGAGATCCAGTTCGATGTAACCCA
CTCGTGCACCCAACTGATCTTCAGCATCTTTTACTTTCACCAGCGTTTCTGGGTGAGCAAAAACAGGAAG
GCAAAATGCCGCAAAAAAGGGAATAAGGGCGACACGGAAATGTTGAATACTCATACTCTTCCTTTTTCAA
TATTATTGAAGCATTTATCAGGGTTATTGTCTCATGAGCGGATACATATTTGAATGTATTTAGAAAAATA
AACAAATAGGGGTTCCGCGCACATTTCCCCGAAAAGTGCCACCTGACGTCGACGGATCGGGAGATCTCCC
GATCCCCTATGGTGCACTCTCAGTACAATCTGCTCTGATGCCGCATAGTTAAGCCAGTATCTGCTCCCTG
CTTGTGTGTTGGAGGTCGCTGAGTAGTGCGCGAGCAAAATTTAAGCTACAACAAGGCAAGGCTTGACCGA
CAATTGCATGAAGAATCTGCTTAGGGTTAGGCGTTTTGCGCTGCTTCGCGATGTACGGGCCAGATATACG
CGTTGACATTGATTATTGACTAGTTATTAATAGTAATCAATTACGGGGTCATTAGTTCATAGCCCATATA
TGGAGTTCCGCGTTACATAACTTACGGTAAATGGCCCGCCTGGCTGACCGCCCAACGACCCCCGCCCATT
GACGTCAATAATGACGTATGTTCCCATAGTAACGCCAATAGGGACTTTCCATTGACGTCAATGGGTGGAG
TATTTACGGTAAACTGCCCACTTGGCAGTACATCAAGTGTATCATATGCCAAGTACGCCCCCTATTGACG
TCAATGACGGTAAATGGCCCGCCTGGCATTATGCCCAGTACATGACCTTATGGGACTTTCCTACTTGGCA
GTACATCTACGTATTAGTCATCGCTATTACCATGGTGATGCGGTTTTGGCAGTACATCAATGGGCGTGGA
TAGCGGTTTGACTCACGGGGATTTCCAAGTCTCCACCCCATTGACGTCAATGGGAGTTTGTTTTGGCACC
AAAATCAACGGGACTTTCCAAAATGTCGTAACAACTCCGCCCCATTGACGCAAATGGGCGGTAGGCGTGT
ACGGTGGGAGGTCTATATAAGCAGAGCTCTCTGGCTAACTAGAGAACCCACTGCTTACTGGCTTATCGAA
ATTAATACGACTCACTATAGGGAGACCCAAGCTGGCTAGCGTTTAAACTTAAGCTTGGTACCGAGCTCGG
ATCCACTAGTCCAGTGTGGTGGAATTCTGCAGATATCCAGCACAGTGGCGGCCGCGCCACCATGAAGACG
ATCATCGCCCTGAGCTACATCTTCTGCCTGGTATTCGCCGACTACAAGGACGATGATGACGCCAGCATCG
ATATGGCCAATGCCAGTGAGCCAGGCGGCTCCGGGGGTGGCGAGGCCGCAGCCCTGGGGTTGAAACTGGC
CACACTGTCCCTGCTTCTTTGCGTGAGCCTCGCTGGTAACGTGCTGTTCGCACTGCTCATCGTGCGCGAG
AGGTCACTGCACCGCGCACCCTATTACCTGCTTCTCGATCTGTGTCTGGCCGACGGTCTCAGGGCTTTGG
CATGCTTGCCGGCCGTCATGCTCGCCGCGAGAAGGGCTGCTGCAGCAGCCGGAGCACCACCCGGAGCACT
CGGCTGCAAACTGTTGGCTTTCCTCGCCGCCCTCTTCTGTTTTCATGCTGCTTTTCTCCTCCTGGGCGTG
GGCGTCACTAGATATCTGGCTATCGCCCACCACCGATTCTACGCCGAACGGCTGGCGGGTTGGCCATGTG
CTGCAATGCTTGTCTGTGCCGCCTGGGCACTTGCTCTGGCTGCAGCATTTCCCCCTGTGCTGGACGGAGG
GGGGGACGATGAGGATGCGCCATGCGCACTGGAACAGCGGCCCGACGGAGCTCCTGGCGCCCTCGGGTTT
CTGCTCTTGCTGGCTGTAGTGGTCGGGGCCACACACTTGGTATATTTGCGGCTGCTGTTCTTCATCCACG
ACAGACGCAAGATGCGGCCTGCCAGGCTGGTGCCAGCGGTGTCCCACGATTGGACGTTCCACGGGCCTGG
CGCAACGGGTCAGGCTGCAGCCAACTGGACAGCCGGATTTGGAAGAGGACCTACCCCCCCCGCTCTGGTG
GGAATTAGGCCCGCCGGACCAGGAAGGGGAGCCCGCAGGCTTCTGGTTCTCGAAGAATTTAAGACTGAAA
AGCGACTGTGCAAAATGTTTTACGCGGTGACGCTGTTGTTCCTCCTGCTGTGGGGTCCATATGTGGTGGC
CTCTTATCTCAGAGTGCTGGTGAGGCCAGGAGCTGTACCTCAGGCCTACCTCACCGCCAGCGTATGGCTG
ACTTTCGCGCAGGCCGGAATTAATCCTGTGGTGTGCTTTCTTTTTAACAGGGAACTCCGGGATTGCTTCC
GGGCACAATTCCCATGCTGCCAGTCCCCGAGGACCACACAGGCAACTCACCCATGCGACTTGAAAGGCAT
CGGTCTGATCGATACCGGTGGACGCACCCCACCCAGCCTGGGTCCCCAAGATGAGTCCTGCACCACCGCC
AGCTCCTCCCTGGCCAAGGACACTTCATCGACCGGTGAGAACCTGTACTTCCAGCTAAGATTAGATAAAA
GTAAAGTGATTAACAGCGCATTAGAGCTGCTTAATGAGGTCGGAATCGAAGGTTTAACAACCCGTAAACT
CGCCCAGAAGCTAGGTGTAGAGCAGCCTACATTGTATTGGCATGTAAAAAATAAGCGGGCTTTGCTCGAC
GCCTTAGCCATTGAGATGTTAGATAGGCACCATACTCACTTTTGCCCTTTAGAAGGGGAAAGCTGGCAAG
ATTTTTTACGTAATAACGCTAAAAGTTTTAGATGTGCTTTACTAAGTCATCGCGATGGAGCAAAAGTACA
TTTAGGTACACGGCCTACAGAAAAACAGTATGAAACTCTCGAAAATCAATTAGCCTTTTTATGCCAACAA
GGTTTTTCACTAGAGAATGCATTATATGCACTCAGCGCTGTGGGGCATTTTACTTTAGGTTGCGTATTGG
AAGATCAAGAGCATCAAGTCGCTAAAGAAGAAAGGGAAACACCTACTACTGATAGTATGCCGCCATTATT
ACGACAAGCTATCGAATTATTTGATCACCAAGGTGCAGAGCCAGCCTTCTTATTCGGCCTTGAATTGATC
ATATGCGGATTAGAAAAACAACTTAAATGTGAAAGTGGGTCCGCGTACAGCCGCGCGCGTACGAAAAACA
ATTACGGGTCTACCATCGAGGGCCTGCTCGATCTCCCGGACGACGACGCCCCCGAAGAGGCGGGGCTGGC
GGCTCCGCGCCTGTCCTTTCTCCCCGCGGGACACACGCGCAGACTGTCGACGGCCCCCCCGACCGATGTC
AGCCTGGGGGACGAGCTCCACTTAGACGGCGAGGACGTGGCGATGGCGCATGCCGACGCGCTAGACGATT
TCGATCTGGACATGTTGGGGGACGGGGATTCCCCGGGTCCGGGATTTACCCCCCACGACTCCGCCCCCTA
CGGCGCTCTGGATATGGCCGACTTCGAGTTTGAGCAGATGTTTACCGATGCCCTTGGAATTGACGAGTAC
GGTGGGTAGTCTAGAGGGCCCGTTTAAACCCGCTGATCAGCCTCGACTGTGCCTTCTAGTTGCCAGCCAT
CTGTTGTTTGCCCCTCCCCCGTGCCTTCCTTGACCCTGGAAGGTGCCACTCCCACTGTCCTTTCCTAATA
AAATGAGGAAATTGCATCGCATTGTCTGAGTAGGTGTCATTCTATTCTGGGGGGTGGGGTGGGGCAGGAC
AGCAAGGGGGAGGATTGGGAAGACAATAGCAGGCATGCTGGGGATGCGGTGGGCTCTATGGCTTCTGAGG
CGGAAAGAACCAGCTGGGGCTCTAGGGGGTATCCCC
[124 nt withheld, positions 5287-5410]
C
[91 nt withheld, positions 5412-5502]
A
[49 nt withheld, positions 5504-5552]
CCTTTGACGTTGGAGTCCACGTTCTTT
[37 nt withheld, positions 5580-5616]
ACCCTATCTCGGTCTATTCTTTTGATTTATAAGGGATTTTGCCGATTTCGGCCTATTGGTTAAAAAATGA
GCTGATTTAACAAAAATTTAACGCGAATTAATTCTGTGGAATGTGTGTCAGTTAGGGTGTGGAAAGTCCC
CAGGCTCCCCAGCAGGCAGAAGTATGCAAAGCATGCATCTCAATTAGTCAGCAACCAGGTGTGGAAAGTC
CCCAGGCTCCCCAGCAGGCAGAAGTATGCAAAGCATGCATCTCAATTAGTCAGCAACCATAGTCCCGCCC
CTAACTCCGCCCATCCCGCCCCTAACTCCGCCCAGTTCCGCCCATTCTCCGCCCCATGGCTGACTAATTT
TTTTTATTTATGCAGAGGCCGAGGCCGCCTCTGCCTCTGAGCTATTCCAGAAGTAGTGAGGAGGCTTTTT
TGGAGGCCTAGGCTTTTGCAAAAAGCTCCCGGGAGCTTGTATATCCATTTTCGGATCTGATCAAGAGACA
GGATGAGGATCGTTTCGCATGATTGAACAAGATGGATTGCACGCAGGTTCTCCGGCCGCTTGGGTGGAGA
GGCTATTCGGCTATGACTGGGCACAACAGACAATCGGCTGCTCTGATGCCGCCGTGTTCCGGCTGTCAGC
GCAGGGGCGCCCGGTTCTTTTTGTCAAGACCGACCTGTCCGGTGCCCTGAATGAACTGCAGGACGAGGCA
GCGCGGCTATCGTGGCTGGCCACGACGGGCGTTCCTTGCGCAGCTGTGCTCGACGTTGTCACTGAAGCGG
GAAGGGACTGGCTGCTATTGGGCGAAGTGCCGGGGCAGGATCTCCTGTCATCTCACCTTGCTCCTGCCGA
GAAAGTATCCATCATGGCTGATGCAATGCGGCGGCTGCATACGCTTGATCCGGCTACCTGCCCATTCGAC
CACCAAGCGAAACATCGCATCGAGCGAGCACGTACTCGGATGGAAGCCGGTCTTGTCGATCAGGATGATC
TGGACGAAGAGCATCAGGGGCTCGCGCCAGCCGAACTGTTCGCCAGGCTCAAGGCGCGCATGCCCGACGG
CGAGGATCTCGTCGTGACCCATGGCGATGCCTGCTTGCCGAATATCATGGTGGAAAATGGCCGCTTTTCT
GGATTCATCGACTGTGGCCGGCTGGGTGTGGCGGACCGCTATCAGGACATAGCGTTGGCTACCCGTGATA
TTGCTGAAGAGCTTGGCGGCGAATGGGCTGACCGCTTCCTCGTGCTTTACGGTATCGCCGCTCCCGATTC
GCAGCGCATCGCCTTCTATCGCCTTCTTGACGAGTTCTTCTGAGCGGGACTCTGGGGTTCGAAATGACCG
ACCAAGCGACGCCCAACCTGCCATCACGAGATTTCGATTCCACCGCCGCCTTCTATGAAAGGTTGGGCTT
CGGAATCGTTTTCCGGGACGCCGGCTGGATGATCCTCCAGCGCGGGGATCTCATGCTGGAGTTCTTCGCC
CACCCCAACTTGTTTATTGCAGCTTATAATGGTTACAAATAAAGCAATAGCATCACAAATTTCACAAATA
AAGCATTTTTTTCACTGCATTCTAGTTGTGGTTTGTCCAAACTCATCAATGTATCTTATCATGTCTGTAT
ACCGTCGACCTCTAGCTAGAGCTTGGCGTAATCATGGTCATAGCTGTTTCCTGTGTGAAATTGTTATCCG
CTCACAATTCCACACAACATACGAGCCGGAAGCATAAAGTGTAAAGCCTGGGGTGCCTAATGAGTGAGCT
AACTCACATTAATTGCGTTGCGCTCACTGCCCGCTTTCCAGTCGGGAAACCTGTCGTGCCAGCTGCATTA
ATGAATCGGCCAACGCGCGGGGAGAGGCGGTTTGCGTATTGGGCGCTCTTCCGCTTCCTCGCTCACTGAC
TCGCTGCGCTCGGTCGTTCGGCTGCGGCGAGCGGTATCAGCTCACTCAAAGGCGGTAATACGGTTATCCA
CAGAATCAGGGGATAACGCAGGAAAGAACATGTGAGCAAAAGGCCAGCAAAAGGCCAGGAACCGTAAAAA
GGCCGCGTTGCTGGCGTTTTTCCATAGGCTCCGCCCCCCTGACGAGCATCACAAAAATCGACGCTCAAGT
CAGAGGTGGCGAAACCCGACAGGACTATAAAGATACCAGGCGTT
Features (pLannotate 1.2.2; 23 found; start..end, strand, type, name):
    664..1524    -  CDS            AmpR: β-lactamase; bla; confers resistance to ampicillin, carbenicillin, and related antibiotics
   1525..1629    -  promoter       AmpR promoter: bla
   1688..1740    -  misc_feature   bom (fragment): basis of mobility region from pBR322
   1895..2274    +  enhancer       CMV enhancer: human cytomegalovirus immediate early enhancer
   2275..2478    +  promoter       CMV promoter: human cytomegalovirus (CMV) immediate early promoter
   2474..2507    +  LTR            5' LTR (truncated) (fragment): truncated 5' long terminal repeat (LTR) from HIV-1
   2523..2541    +  promoter       T7 promoter: promoter for bacteriophage T7 RNA polymerase
   2700..2720    +  CDS            3xFLAG (fragment): three tandem FLAG® epitope tags
   2733..3857    +  CDS            GPR27: GPR27_HUMAN - Also known as SREB1. Experimental evidence at transcript level: Swiss-Prot protein existence level 2. Orphan receptor. Possible candidate for amine-like G-protein coupled receptor. From Homo sapiens (Human).
   3978..4591    +  CDS            TetR (fragment): tetracycline repressor TetR; tetR from transposon Tn10; TetR binds to the tetracycline operator tetO to inhibit transcription. This inhibition can be relieved by adding tetracycline or doxycycline.
   4743..4976    +  CDS            VP16 AD: transcriptional activation domain of herpes simplex virus protein VP16 (Triezenberg et al., 1988; Cousens et al., 1989); UL48
   5017..5241    +  polyA_signal   bGH poly(A) signal: bovine growth hormone polyadenylation signal
   5245..5266    +  promoter       SV40 promoter (fragment): SV40 enhancer and early promoter
   5287..5715    +  rep_origin     f1 ori (sequence partly withheld): f1 bacteriophage origin of replication; arrow indicates direction of (+) strand synthesis
   5729..6058    +  promoter       SV40 promoter: SV40 enhancer and early promoter
   6125..6916    +  CDS            neo: KKA2_KLEPN - Also known as kan, nptII. Experimental evidence at protein level: Swiss-Prot protein existence level 1. Resistance to kanamycin, neomycin, paromomycin, ribostamycin, butirosin and gentamicin B. From Klebsiella pneumoniae.
   6940..7098    +  CDS            ble (fragment): BLE_KLEPN - Experimental evidence at protein level: Swiss-Prot protein existence level 1. Binding protein with a strong affinity to the bleomycin family of antibiotics. Binds to CL990; an antimitotic-antibiotic compound. From Klebsiella pneumoniae.
   7093..7214    +  polyA_signal   SV40 poly(A) signal: SV40 polyadenylation signal
   7287..7303    -  protein_bind   lac operator: The lac repressor binds to the lac operator to inhibit transcription in E. coli. This inhibition can be relieved by adding lactose or isopropyl-β-D-thiogalactopyranoside (IPTG). lac repressor encoded by lacI
   7311..7341    -  promoter       lac promoter: promoter for the E. coli lac operon
   7356..7377    -  protein_bind   CAP binding site: CAP binding activates transcription in the presence of cAMP. E. coli catabolite activator protein
   7390..7482    -  CDS            lacI (fragment): lac repressor; lacI; The lac repressor binds to the lac operator to inhibit transcription in E. coli. This inhibition can be relieved by adding lactose or isopropyl-β-D-thiogalactopyranoside (IPTG).
   7665..493     -  rep_origin     ori (across the origin): high-copy-number ColE1/pMB1/pBR322/pUC origin of replication
