>Addgene plasmid #66349 | GPR27-Tango | analyzer sequence | sequence record 113311
GACGGATCGGGAGATCTCCCGATCCCCTATGGTGCACTCTCAGTACAATCTGCTCTGATGCCGCATAGTT
AAGCCAGTATCTGCTCCCTGCTTGTGTGTTGGAGGTCGCTGAGTAGTGCGCGAGCAAAATTTAAGCTACA
ACAAGGCAAGGCTTGACCGACAATTGCATGAAGAATCTGCTTAGGGTTAGGCGTTTTGCGCTGCTTCGCG
ATGTACGGGCCAGATATACGCGTTGACATTGATTATTGACTAGTTATTAATAGTAATCAATTACGGGGTC
ATTAGTTCATAGCCCATATATGGAGTTCCGCGTTACATAACTTACGGTAAATGGCCCGCCTGGCTGACCG
CCCAACGACCCCCGCCCATTGACGTCAATAATGACGTATGTTCCCATAGTAACGCCAATAGGGACTTTCC
ATTGACGTCAATGGGTGGAGTATTTACGGTAAACTGCCCACTTGGCAGTACATCAAGTGTATCATATGCC
AAGTACGCCCCCTATTGACGTCAATGACGGTAAATGGCCCGCCTGGCATTATGCCCAGTACATGACCTTA
TGGGACTTTCCTACTTGGCAGTACATCTACGTATTAGTCATCGCTATTACCATGGTGATGCGGTTTTGGC
AGTACATCAATGGGCGTGGATAGCGGTTTGACTCACGGGGATTTCCAAGTCTCCACCCCATTGACGTCAA
TGGGAGTTTGTTTTGGCACCAAAATCAACGGGACTTTCCAAAATGTCGTAACAACTCCGCCCCATTGACG
CAAATGGGCGGTAGGCGTGTACGGTGGGAGGTCTATATAAGCAGAGCTCTCTGGCTAACTAGAGAACCCA
CTGCTTACTGGCTTATCGAAATTAATACGACTCACTATAGGGAGACCCAAGCTGGCTAGCGTTTAAACTT
AAGCTTGGTACCGAGCTCGGATCCACTAGTCCAGTGTGGTGGAATTCTGCAGATATCCAGCACAGTGGCG
GCCGCGCCACCATGAAGACGATCATCGCCCTGAGCTACATCTTCTGCCTGGTATTCGCCGACTACAAGGA
CGATGATGACGCCAGCATCGATACCGGTGGACGCACCCCACCCAGCCTGGGTCCCCAAGATGAGTCCTGC
ACCACCGCCAGCTCCTCCCTGGCCAAGGACACTTCATCGACCGGTGAGAACCTGTACTTCCAGCTAAGAT
TAGATAAAAGTAAAGTGATTAACAGCGCATTAGAGCTGCTTAATGAGGTCGGAATCGAAGGTTTAACAAC
CCGTAAACTCGCCCAGAAGCTAGGTGTAGAGCAGCCTACATTGTATTGGCATGTAAAAAATAAGCGGGCT
TTGCTCGACGCCTTAGCCATTGAGATGTTAGATAGGCACCATACTCACTTTTGCCCTTTAGAAGGGGAAA
GCTGGCAAGATTTTTTACGTAATAACGCTAAAAGTTTTAGATGTGCTTTACTAAGTCATCGCGATGGAGC
AAAAGTACATTTAGGTACACGGCCTACAGAAAAACAGTATGAAACTCTCGAAAATCAATTAGCCTTTTTA
TGCCAACAAGGTTTTTCACTAGAGAATGCATTATATGCACTCAGCGCTGTGGGGCATTTTACTTTAGGTT
GCGTATTGGAAGATCAAGAGCATCAAGTCGCTAAAGAAGAAAGGGAAACACCTACTACTGATAGTATGCC
GCCATTATTACGACAAGCTATCGAATTATTTGATCACCAAGGTGCAGAGCCAGCCTTCTTATTCGGCCTT
GAATTGATCATATGCGGATTAGAAAAACAACTTAAATGTGAAAGTGGGTCCGCGTACAGCCGCGCGCGTA
CGAAAAACAATTACGGGTCTACCATCGAGGGCCTGCTCGATCTCCCGGACGACGACGCCCCCGAAGAGGC
GGGGCTGGCGGCTCCGCGCCTGTCCTTTCTCCCCGCGGGACACACGCGCAGACTGTCGACGGCCCCCCCG
ACCGATGTCAGCCTGGGGGACGAGCTCCACTTAGACGGCGAGGACGTGGCGATGGCGCATGCCGACGCGC
TAGACGATTTCGATCTGGACATGTTGGGGGACGGGGATTCCCCGGGTCCGGGATTTACCCCCCACGACTC
CGCCCCCTACGGCGCTCTGGATATGGCCGACTTCGAGTTTGAGCAGATGTTTACCGATGCCCTTGGAATT
GACGAGTACGGTGGGTAGCTCGAGTCTAGAGGGCCCGTTTAAACCCGCTGATCAGCCTCGACTGTGCCTT
CTAGTTGCCAGCCATCTGTTGTTTGCCCCTCCCCCGTGCCTTCCTTGACCCTGGAAGGTGCCACTCCCAC
TGTCCTTTCCTAATAAAATGAGGAAATTGCATCGCATTGTCTGAGTAGGTGTCATTCTATTCTGGGGGGT
GGGGTGGGGCAGGACAGCAAGGGGGAGGATTGGGAAGACAATAGCAGGCATGCTGGGGATGCGGTGGGCT
CTATGGCTTCTGAGGCGGAAAGAACCAGCTGGGGCTCTAGGGGGTATCCCC
[124 nt withheld, positions 2502-2625]
C
[91 nt withheld, positions 2627-2717]
A
[49 nt withheld, positions 2719-2767]
CCTTTGACGTTGGAGTCCACGTTCTTT
[37 nt withheld, positions 2795-2831]
ACCCTATCTCGGTCTATTCTTTTGATTTATAAGGGATTTTGCCGATTTCGGCCTATTGGTTAAAAAATGA
GCTGATTTAACAAAAATTTAACGCGAATTAATTCTGTGGAATGTGTGTCAGTTAGGGTGTGGAAAGTCCC
CAGGCTCCCCAGCAGGCAGAAGTATGCAAAGCATGCATCTCAATTAGTCAGCAACCAGGTGTGGAAAGTC
CCCAGGCTCCCCAGCAGGCAGAAGTATGCAAAGCATGCATCTCAATTAGTCAGCAACCATAGTCCCGCCC
CTAACTCCGCCCATCCCGCCCCTAACTCCGCCCAGTTCCGCCCATTCTCCGCCCCATGGCTGACTAATTT
TTTTTATTTATGCAGAGGCCGAGGCCGCCTCTGCCTCTGAGCTATTCCAGAAGTAGTGAGGAGGCTTTTT
TGGAGGCCTAGGCTTTTGCAAAAAGCTCCCGGGAGCTTGTATATCCATTTTCGGATCTGATCAAGAGACA
GGATGAGGATCGTTTCGCATGATTGAACAAGATGGATTGCACGCAGGTTCTCCGGCCGCTTGGGTGGAGA
GGCTATTCGGCTATGACTGGGCACAACAGACAATCGGCTGCTCTGATGCCGCCGTGTTCCGGCTGTCAGC
GCAGGGGCGCCCGGTTCTTTTTGTCAAGACCGACCTGTCCGGTGCCCTGAATGAACTGCAGGACGAGGCA
GCGCGGCTATCGTGGCTGGCCACGACGGGCGTTCCTTGCGCAGCTGTGCTCGACGTTGTCACTGAAGCGG
GAAGGGACTGGCTGCTATTGGGCGAAGTGCCGGGGCAGGATCTCCTGTCATCTCACCTTGCTCCTGCCGA
GAAAGTATCCATCATGGCTGATGCAATGCGGCGGCTGCATACGCTTGATCCGGCTACCTGCCCATTCGAC
CACCAAGCGAAACATCGCATCGAGCGAGCACGTACTCGGATGGAAGCCGGTCTTGTCGATCAGGATGATC
TGGACGAAGAGCATCAGGGGCTCGCGCCAGCCGAACTGTTCGCCAGGCTCAAGGCGCGCATGCCCGACGG
CGAGGATCTCGTCGTGACCCATGGCGATGCCTGCTTGCCGAATATCATGGTGGAAAATGGCCGCTTTTCT
GGATTCATCGACTGTGGCCGGCTGGGTGTGGCGGACCGCTATCAGGACATAGCGTTGGCTACCCGTGATA
TTGCTGAAGAGCTTGGCGGCGAATGGGCTGACCGCTTCCTCGTGCTTTACGGTATCGCCGCTCCCGATTC
GCAGCGCATCGCCTTCTATCGCCTTCTTGACGAGTTCTTCTGAGCGGGACTCTGGGGTTCGAAATGACCG
ACCAAGCGACGCCCAACCTGCCATCACGAGATTTCGATTCCACCGCCGCCTTCTATGAAAGGTTGGGCTT
CGGAATCGTTTTCCGGGACGCCGGCTGGATGATCCTCCAGCGCGGGGATCTCATGCTGGAGTTCTTCGCC
CACCCCAACTTGTTTATTGCAGCTTATAATGGTTACAAATAAAGCAATAGCATCACAAATTTCACAAATA
AAGCATTTTTTTCACTGCATTCTAGTTGTGGTTTGTCCAAACTCATCAATGTATCTTATCATGTCTGTAT
ACCGTCGACCTCTAGCTAGAGCTTGGCGTAATCATGGTCATAGCTGTTTCCTGTGTGAAATTGTTATCCG
CTCACAATTCCACACAACATACGAGCCGGAAGCATAAAGTGTAAAGCCTGGGGTGCCTAATGAGTGAGCT
AACTCACATTAATTGCGTTGCGCTCACTGCCCGCTTTCCAGTCGGGAAACCTGTCGTGCCAGCTGCATTA
ATGAATCGGCCAACGCGCGGGGAGAGGCGGTTTGCGTATTGGGCGCTCTTCCGCTTCCTCGCTCACTGAC
TCGCTGCGCTCGGTCGTTCGGCTGCGGCGAGCGGTATCAGCTCACTCAAAGGCGGTAATACGGTTATCCA
CAGAATCAGGGGATAACGCAGGAAAGAACATGTGAGCAAAAGGCCAGCAAAAGGCCAGGAACCGTAAAAA
GGCCGCGTTGCTGGCGTTTTTCCATAGGCTCCGCCCCCCTGACGAGCATCACAAAAATCGACGCTCAAGT
CAGAGGTGGCGAAACCCGACAGGACTATAAAGATACCAGGCGTTTCCCCCTGGAAGCTCCCTCGTGCGCT
CTCCTGTTCCGACCCTGCCGCTTACCGGATACCTGTCCGCCTTTCTCCCTTCGGGAAGCGTGGCGCTTTC
TCATAGCTCACGCTGTAGGTATCTCAGTTCGGTGTAGGTCGTTCGCTCCAAGCTGGGCTGTGTGCACGAA
CCCCCCGTTCAGCCCGACCGCTGCGCCTTATCCGGTAACTATCGTCTTGAGTCCAACCCGGTAAGACACG
ACTTATCGCCACTGGCAGCAGCCACTGGTAACAGGATTAGCAGAGCGAGGTATGTAGGCGGTGCTACAGA
GTTCTTGAAGTGGTGGCCTAACTACGGCTACACTAGAAGAACAGTATTTGGTATCTGCGCTCTGCTGAAG
CCAGTTACCTTCGGAAAAAGAGTTGGTAGCTCTTGATCCGGCAAACAAACCACCGCTGGTAGCGGTTTTT
TTGTTTGCAAGCAGCAGATTACGCGCAGAAAAAAAGGATCTCAAGAAGATCCTTTGATCTTTTCTACGGG
GTCTGACGCTCAGTGGAACGAAAACTCACGTTAAGGGATTTTGGTCATGAGATTATCAAAAAGGATCTTC
ACCTAGATCCTTTTAAATTAAAAATGAAGTTTTAAATCAATCTAAAGTATATATGAGTAAACTTGGTCTG
ACAGTTACCAATGCTTAATCAGTGAGGCACCTATCTCAGCGATCTGTCTATTTCGTTCATCCATAGTTGC
CTGACTCCCCGTCGTGTAGATAACTACGATACGGGAGGGCTTACCATCTGGCCCCAGTGCTGCAATGATA
CCGCGAGACCCACGCTCACCGGCTCCAGATTTATCAGCAATAAACCAGCCAGCCGGAAGGGCCGAGCGCA
GAAGTGGTCCTGCAACTTTATCCGCCTCCATCCAGTCTATTAATTGTTGCCGGGAAGCTAGAGTAAGTAG
TTCGCCAGTTAATAGTTTGCGCAACGTTGTTGCCATTGCTACAGGCATCGTGGTGTCACGCTCGTCGTTT
GGTATGGCTTCATTCAGCTCCGGTTCCCAACGATCAAGGCGAGTTACATGATCCCCCATGTTGTGCAAAA
AAGCGGTTAGCTCCTTCGGTCCTCCGATCGTTGTCAGAAGTAAGTTGGCCGCAGTGTTATCACTCATGGT
TATGGCAGCACTGCATAATTCTCTTACTGTCATGCCATCCGTAAGATGCTTTTCTGTGACTGGTGAGTAC
TCAACCAAGTCATTCTGAGAATAGTGTATGCGGCGACCGAGTTGCTCTTGCCCGGCGTCAATACGGGATA
ATACCGCGCCACATAGCAGAACTTTAAAAGTGCTCATCATTGGAAAACGTTCTTCGGGGCGAAAACTCTC
AAGGATCTTACCGCTGTTGAGATCCAGTTCGATGTAACCCACTCGTGCACCCAACTGATCTTCAGCATCT
TTTACTTTCACCAGCGTTTCTGGGTGAGCAAAAACAGGAAGGCAAAATGCCGCAAAAAAGGGAATAAGGG
CGACACGGAAATGTTGAATACTCATACTCTTCCTTTTTCAATATTATTGAAGCATTTATCAGGGTTATTG
TCTCATGAGCGGATACATATTTGAATGTATTTAGAAAAATAAACAAATAGGGGTTCCGCGCACATTTCCC
CGAAAAGTGCCACCTGACGTC
Features (pLannotate 1.2.2; 23 found; start..end, strand, type, name):
     28..80      -  misc_feature   bom (fragment): basis of mobility region from pBR322
    235..614     +  enhancer       CMV enhancer: human cytomegalovirus immediate early enhancer
    615..818     +  promoter       CMV promoter: human cytomegalovirus (CMV) immediate early promoter
    814..847     +  LTR            5' LTR (truncated) (fragment): truncated 5' long terminal repeat (LTR) from HIV-1
    863..881     +  promoter       T7 promoter: promoter for bacteriophage T7 RNA polymerase
   1040..1060    +  CDS            3xFLAG (fragment): three tandem FLAG® epitope tags
   1079..1159    +  CDS            AVPR2 (fragment): V2R_HUMAN - Also known as ADHR, DIR, DIR3, V2R. Experimental evidence at protein level: Swiss-Prot protein existence level 1. Receptor for arginine vasopressin. The activity of this receptor is mediated by G proteins which activate adenylate cyclase. Involved in renal water reabsorption. From Homo sapiens (Human).
   1187..1800    +  CDS            TetR (fragment): tetracycline repressor TetR; tetR from transposon Tn10; TetR binds to the tetracycline operator tetO to inhibit transcription. This inhibition can be relieved by adding tetracycline or doxycycline.
   1952..2185    +  CDS            VP16 AD: transcriptional activation domain of herpes simplex virus protein VP16 (Triezenberg et al., 1988; Cousens et al., 1989); UL48
   2232..2456    +  polyA_signal   bGH poly(A) signal: bovine growth hormone polyadenylation signal
   2460..2481    +  promoter       SV40 promoter (fragment): SV40 enhancer and early promoter
   2502..2930    +  rep_origin     f1 ori (sequence partly withheld): f1 bacteriophage origin of replication; arrow indicates direction of (+) strand synthesis
   2944..3273    +  promoter       SV40 promoter: SV40 enhancer and early promoter
   3340..4131    +  CDS            neo: KKA2_KLEPN - Also known as kan, nptII. Experimental evidence at protein level: Swiss-Prot protein existence level 1. Resistance to kanamycin, neomycin, paromomycin, ribostamycin, butirosin and gentamicin B. From Klebsiella pneumoniae.
   4155..4313    +  CDS            ble (fragment): BLE_KLEPN - Experimental evidence at protein level: Swiss-Prot protein existence level 1. Binding protein with a strong affinity to the bleomycin family of antibiotics. Binds to CL990; an antimitotic-antibiotic compound. From Klebsiella pneumoniae.
   4308..4429    +  polyA_signal   SV40 poly(A) signal: SV40 polyadenylation signal
   4502..4518    -  protein_bind   lac operator: The lac repressor binds to the lac operator to inhibit transcription in E. coli. This inhibition can be relieved by adding lactose or isopropyl-β-D-thiogalactopyranoside (IPTG). lac repressor encoded by lacI
   4526..4556    -  promoter       lac promoter: promoter for the E. coli lac operon
   4571..4592    -  protein_bind   CAP binding site: CAP binding activates transcription in the presence of cAMP. E. coli catabolite activator protein
   4605..4697    -  CDS            lacI (fragment): lac repressor; lacI; The lac repressor binds to the lac operator to inhibit transcription in E. coli. This inhibition can be relieved by adding lactose or isopropyl-β-D-thiogalactopyranoside (IPTG).
   4880..5465    -  rep_origin     ori: high-copy-number ColE1/pMB1/pBR322/pUC origin of replication
   5636..6496    -  CDS            AmpR: β-lactamase; bla; confers resistance to ampicillin, carbenicillin, and related antibiotics
   6497..6601    -  promoter       AmpR promoter: bla
