[The description below was written by a language model from this plasmid's Addgene catalogue record and pLannotate feature annotations shown in this document.]
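Description:
GPR27-Tango is a mammalian expression plasmid from the PRESTO-Tango collection, built on an "empty Tango" backbone that derives from pcDNA3.1(+). It is maintained in E. coli as a high-copy plasmid through a ColE1/pUC-type origin with ampicillin resistance (β-lactamase), and it also carries an f1 origin. For selection in mammalian cells, an SV40 promoter drives a neomycin phosphotransferase cassette with an SV40 polyadenylation signal, conferring G418 resistance.

The payload is the 1,125 bp coding sequence of human GPR27 (also called SREB1), an orphan G protein-coupled receptor. It sits downstream of the CMV enhancer/promoter and a T7 promoter and is terminated by the bGH poly(A) signal. A backbone-encoded FLAG epitope lies at the receptor's N terminus. Downstream of the receptor, the reading frame continues into a TetR fragment and the VP16 activation domain, which together make up the tTA transcription factor. In the Tango design, arrestin translocation to the activated receptor leads to transcriptional activation by tTA, so receptor activity is read out as transcriptional output independently of G protein coupling. This suits understudied receptors such as GPR27, and the plasmid was produced as part of a programme to build tools for poorly characterised druggable proteins.

Two sequence records are annotated. The 7,760 nt full sequence contains GPR27. The 6,632 nt record matches the stated backbone size, lacks the receptor and appears to represent the empty vector. In that record a short vasopressin V2 receptor (AVPR2) tail fragment is annotated between FLAG and TetR. This fragment is not annotated in the full sequence, although an unannotated gap occupies the same position. The depositor notes that the 3′ cloning site may be XbaI rather than XhoI.
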