Addgene plasmid #66349: GPR27-Tango
Purpose: Expression of G protein-coupled receptors for PRESTO-Tango: parallel receptorome expression and screening via transcriptional output, with transcriptional activation following arrestin translocation
Depositing lab: Bryan Roth. Publication: PRESTO-Tango as an open-source resource for interrogation of the druggable human GPCRome. Kroeze WK, Sassano MF, Huang XP, Lansu K, McCorvy JD, Giguere PM, Sciaky N, Roth BL. Nat Struct Mol Biol. 2015 May;22(5):362-9. doi: 10.1038/nsmb.3014. Epub 2015 Apr 20. PubMed 25895059.
Backbone
  Vector backbone: empty Tango
  Backbone size w/o insert (bp): 6632
  Vector type: Mammalian Expression
  Selectable markers: Neomycin (select with G418)
Growth in bacteria
  Bacterial resistance: Ampicillin, 100 μg/mL
  Growth temperature: 37°C
  Growth strain: DH5alpha
  Copy number: High Copy
Gene/Insert
  Gene/Insert name: GPR27
  Species: H. sapiens (human)
  Insert size (bp): 1125
  Entrez Gene: GPR27 (a.k.a. SREB1)
  Promoter: CMV
  Tag / fusion protein: FLAG (N terminal on backbone)
  Cloning method: Restriction Enzyme; 5′ cloning site NotI (not destroyed); 3′ cloning site XhoI (unknown if destroyed)
  Sequencing primers: 5′ CMV-F; 3′ Tet-R
Terms and licenses: Academic/Nonprofit Terms; Industry Terms: Not Available to Industry
Depositor comments: Please note: Most of the PRESTO-Tango vectors do not contain the XhoI cut site downstream of the tTA sequence and instead carry an XbaI site. If you need to perform an XhoI digest we recommend sequencing with a forward primer at the C-terminus of tTA to determine which of the two sites is present. Suggested primer: 5-gagctccacttagacggcgagg-3. Original backbone was pcDNA3.1(+). These plasmids were generated as part of the Illuminating the Druggable Genome (IDG) program sponsored by the NIH Common Fund. The goal of this program is to identify, gather, and distribute information and resources for proteins that currently are not well-studied yet belong to commonly drug-targeted protein families: protein kinases, non-olfactory G-protein coupled receptors (GPCRs), and ion channels. The IDG program is designed to develop fundamental research tools for understudied proteins, elucidate their function, and disseminate the IDG-related resources and data to the greater scientific community.
How to cite: GPR27-Tango was a gift from Bryan Roth (Addgene plasmid # 66349 ; http://n2t.net/addgene:66349 ; RRID:Addgene_66349)
