>Addgene plasmid #66349 | GPR27-Tango | addgene partial sequence | sequence record 119913 | CMV-F 5'-CGCAAATGGGCGGTAGGCGTG-3'
GCTCTCTGGCTAACTAGAGAACCCACTGCTTACTGGCTTATCGAAATTAATACGACTCACTATAGGGAGA
CCCAAGCTGGCTAGCGTTTAAACTTAAGCTTGGTACCGAGCTCGGATCCACTAGTCCAGTGTGGTGGAAT
TCTGCAGATATCCAGCACAGTGGCGGCCGCGCCACCATGAAGACGATCATCGCCCTGAGCTACATCTTCT
GCCTGGTATTCGCCGACTACAAGGACGATGATGACGCCAGCATCGATATGGCCAATGCCAGTGAGCCAGG
CGGCTCCGGGGGTGGCGAGGCCGCAGCCCTGGGGTTGAAACTGGCCACACTGTCCCTGCTTCTTTGCGTG
AGCCTCGCTGGTAACGTGCTGTTCGCACTGCTCATCGTGCGCGAGAGGTCACTGCACCGCGCACCCTATT
ACCTGCTTCTCGATCTGTGTCTGGCCGACGGTCTCAGGGCTTTGGCATGCTTGCCGGCCGTCATGCTCGC
CGCGAGAAGGGCTGCTGCAGCAGCCGGAGCACCACCCGGAGCACTCGGCTGCAAACTGTTGGCTTTCCTC
GCCGCCCTCTTCTGTTTTCATGCTGCTTTTCTCCTCCTGGGCGTGGGCGTCACTAGATATCTGGCTATCG
CCCACCACCGATTCTACGCCGAACGGCTGGCGGGTTGGCCATGTGCTGCAATGCTTGTCTGTGCCGCCTG
GGCACTTGCTCTGGCTGCAGCATTTCCCCCTGTGCTGGACGGAGGGGGGGACGATGAGGATGCGCCATGC
GCACTGGAACAGCGGCCCGACGGAGCTCCTGGCGCCCTCGGGTTTCTGCTCTTGCTGGCTGTAGTGGTCG
GGGCCACACACTTGGTATATTTGCGGCTGCTGTTCTTCATCCACGACAGACGCAAGATGCGGCCTGCCAG
GCTGGTGCCAGCGGTGTCCCACGATTGG
