>Addgene plasmid #66349 | GPR27-Tango | addgene partial sequence | sequence record 119914 | Tet-R 5'-GGCGAGTTTACGGGTTGTTA-3'
GCTCTAATGCGCTGTTAATCACTTTACTTTTATCTAATCTTAGCTGGAAGTACAGGTTCTCACCGGTCGA
TGAAGTGTCCTTGGCCAGGGAGGAGCTGGCGGTGGTGCAGGACTCATCTTGGGGACCCAGGCTGGGTGGG
GTGCGTCCACCGGTATCGATCAGACCGATGCCTTTCAAGTCGCATGGGTGAGTTGCCTGTGTGGTCCTCG
GGGACTGGCAGCATGGGAATTGTGCCCGGAAGCAATCCCGGAGTTCCCTGTTAAAAAGAAAGCACACCAC
AGGATTAATTCCGGCCTGCGCGAAAGTCAGCCATACGCTGGCGGTGAGGTAGGCCTGAGGTACAGCTCCT
GGCCTCACCAGCACTCTGAGATAAGAGGCCACCACATATGGACCCCACAGCAGGAGGAACAACAGCGTCA
CCGCGTAAAACATTTTGCACAGTCGCTTTTCAGTCTTAAATTCTTCGAGAACCAGAAGCCTGCGGGCTCC
CCTTCCTGGTCCGGCGGGCCTAATTCCCACCAGAGCGGGGGGGGTAGGTCCTCTTCCAAATCCGGCTGTC
CAGTTGGCTGCAGCCTGACCCGTTGCGCCAGGCCCGTGGAACGTCCAATCGTGGGACACCGCTGGCACCA
GCCTGGCAGGCCGCATCTTGCGTCTGTCGTGGATGAAGAACAGCAGCCGCAAATATACCAAGTGTGTGGC
CCCGACCACTACAGCCAGCAAGAGCAGAAACCCGAGGGCGCCAGGAGCTCCGTCGGGCCGCTGTTCCAGT
GCGCATGGCGCATCCTCATCGTCCCCCCCTCCGTCCAGCACAGGGGGAAATGCTGCAGCCAGAGCAAGTG
CCCAGGCGGCACAGACAAGCATTGCAGCACATGGCCAACCCGCCAGCCGTTCGGCGTAGAATCGGTGGTG
GGCGATAGCCAGATATCTAGTGACGCCCACGCCCAGGAGGAGAAAAGCAGCATGAAAACAGAAGAGGGCG
GCGAGGAAAGCCAACAGTTTGCAGCCGA
