>Addgene plasmid #66349 | GPR27-Tango | analyzer sequence | sequence record 113312
ATGGCCAATGCCAGTGAGCCAGGCGGCTCCGGGGGTGGCGAGGCCGCAGCCCTGGGGTTGAAACTGGCCA
CACTGTCCCTGCTTCTTTGCGTGAGCCTCGCTGGTAACGTGCTGTTCGCACTGCTCATCGTGCGCGAGAG
GTCACTGCACCGCGCACCCTATTACCTGCTTCTCGATCTGTGTCTGGCCGACGGTCTCAGGGCTTTGGCA
TGCTTGCCGGCCGTCATGCTCGCCGCGAGAAGGGCTGCTGCAGCAGCCGGAGCACCACCCGGAGCACTCG
GCTGCAAACTGTTGGCTTTCCTCGCCGCCCTCTTCTGTTTTCATGCTGCTTTTCTCCTCCTGGGCGTGGG
CGTCACTAGATATCTGGCTATCGCCCACCACCGATTCTACGCCGAACGGCTGGCGGGTTGGCCATGTGCT
GCAATGCTTGTCTGTGCCGCCTGGGCACTTGCTCTGGCTGCAGCATTTCCCCCTGTGCTGGACGGAGGGG
GGGACGATGAGGATGCGCCATGCGCACTGGAACAGCGGCCCGACGGAGCTCCTGGCGCCCTCGGGTTTCT
GCTCTTGCTGGCTGTAGTGGTCGGGGCCACACACTTGGTATATTTGCGGCTGCTGTTCTTCATCCACGAC
AGACGCAAGATGCGGCCTGCCAGGCTGGTGCCAGCGGTGTCCCACGATTGGACGTTCCACGGGCCTGGCG
CAACGGGTCAGGCTGCAGCCAACTGGACAGCCGGATTTGGAAGAGGACCTACCCCCCCCGCTCTGGTGGG
AATTAGGCCCGCCGGACCAGGAAGGGGAGCCCGCAGGCTTCTGGTTCTCGAAGAATTTAAGACTGAAAAG
CGACTGTGCAAAATGTTTTACGCGGTGACGCTGTTGTTCCTCCTGCTGTGGGGTCCATATGTGGTGGCCT
CTTATCTCAGAGTGCTGGTGAGGCCAGGAGCTGTACCTCAGGCCTACCTCACCGCCAGCGTATGGCTGAC
TTTCGCGCAGGCCGGAATTAATCCTGTGGTGTGCTTTCTTTTTAACAGGGAACTCCGGGATTGCTTCCGG
GCACAATTCCCATGCTGCCAGTCCCCGAGGACCACACAGGCAACTCACCCATGCGACTTGAAAGGCATCG
GTCTG
